>Addgene plasmid #41208 | TAL3034 | depositor partial sequence | sequence record 54847 | TAL3034 sequence 2430 bps
TCTAGAGCTAGCACCATGGACTACAAAGACCATGACGGTGATTATAAAGATCATGACATCGATTACAAGG
ATGACGATGACAAGATGGCCCCCAAGAAGAAGAGGAAGGTGGGCATTCACCGCGGGGTACCTATGGTGGA
CTTGAGGACACTCGGTTATTCGCAACAGCAACAGGAGAAAATCAAGCCTAAGGTCAGGAGCACCGTCGCG
CAACACCACGAGGCGCTTGTGGGGCATGGCTTCACTCATGCGCATATTGTCGCGCTTTCACAGCACCCTG
CGGCGCTTGGGACGGTGGCTGTCAAATACCAAGATATGATTGCGGCCCTGCCCGAAGCCACGCACGAGGC
AATTGTAGGGGTCGGTAAACAGTGGTCGGGAGCGCGAGCACTTGAGGCGCTGCTGACTGTGGCGGGTGAG
CTTAGGGGGCCTCCGCTCCAGCTCGACACCGGGCAGCTGCTGAAGATCGCGAAGAGAGGGGGAGTAACAG
CGGTAGAGGCAGTGCACGCCTGGCGCAATGCGCTCACCGGGGCCCCCTTGAACCTGACCCCAGACCAGGT
AGTCGCAATCGCGTCACATGACGGGGGAAAGCAAGCCCTGGAAACCGTGCAAAGGTTGTTGCCGGTCCTT
TGTCAAGACCACGGCCTTACACCGGAGCAAGTCGTGGCCATTGCAAGCAATGGGGGTGGCAAACAGGCTC
TTGAGACGGTTCAGAGACTTCTCCCAGTTCTCTGTCAAGCCCACGGGCTGACTCCCGATCAAGTTGTAGC
GATTGCGTCGCATGACGGAGGGAAACAAGCATTGGAGACTGTCCAACGGCTCCTTCCCGTGTTGTGTCAA
GCCCACGGTTTGACGCCTGCACAAGTGGTCGCCATCGCCTCCAATATTGGCGGTAAGCAGGCGCTGGAAA
CAGTACAGCGCCTGCTGCCTGTACTGTGCCAGGATCATGGACTGACCCCAGACCAGGTAGTCGCAATCGC
GAACAATAATGGGGGAAAGCAAGCCCTGGAAACCGTGCAAAGGTTGTTGCCGGTCCTTTGTCAAGACCAC
GGCCTTACACCGGAGCAAGTCGTGGCCATTGCAAGCAACATCGGTGGCAAACAGGCTCTTGAGACGGTTC
AGAGACTTCTCCCAGTTCTCTGTCAAGCCCACGGGCTGACTCCCGATCAAGTTGTAGCGATTGCGTCGCA
TGACGGAGGGAAACAAGCATTGGAGACTGTCCAACGGCTCCTTCCCGTGTTGTGTCAAGCCCACGGTTTG
ACGCCTGCACAAGTGGTCGCCATCGCCTCGAATGGCGGCGGTAAGCAGGCGCTGGAAACAGTACAGCGCC
TGCTGCCTGTACTGTGCCAGGATCATGGACTGACCCCAGACCAGGTAGTCGCAATCGCGTCACATGACGG
GGGAAAGCAAGCCCTGGAAACCGTGCAAAGGTTGTTGCCGGTCCTTTGTCAAGACCACGGCCTTACACCG
GAGCAAGTCGTGGCCATTGCAAGCAACATCGGTGGCAAACAGGCTCTTGAGACGGTTCAGAGACTTCTCC
CAGTTCTCTGTCAAGCCCACGGGCTGACTCCCGATCAAGTTGTAGCGATTGCGTCGCATGACGGAGGGAA
ACAAGCATTGGAGACTGTCCAACGGCTCCTTCCCGTGTTGTGTCAAGCCCACGGTTTGACGCCTGCACAA
GTGGTCGCCATCGCCTCCAATATTGGCGGTAAGCAGGCGCTGGAAACAGTACAGCGCCTGCTGCCTGTAC
TGTGCCAGGATCATGGACTGACCCCAGACCAGGTAGTCGCAATCGCGAACAATAATGGGGGAAAGCAAGC
CCTGGAAACCGTGCAAAGGTTGTTGCCGGTCCTTTGTCAAGACCACGGCCTTACACCGGAGCAAGTCGTG
GCCATTGCAAGCAATGGGGGTGGCAAACAGGCTCTTGAGACGGTTCAGAGACTTCTCCCAGTTCTCTGTC
AAGCCCACGGGCTGACTCCCGATCAAGTTGTAGCGATTGCGTCCAACGGTGGAGGGAAACAAGCATTGGA
GACTGTCCAACGGCTCCTTCCCGTGTTGTGTCAAGCCCACGGTTTGACGCCTGCACAAGTGGTCGCCATC
GCCTCCAATATTGGCGGTAAGCAGGCGCTGGAAACAGTACAGCGCCTGCTGCCTGTACTGTGCCAGGATC
ATGGACTGACACCCGAACAGGTGGTCGCCATTGCTTCTAATGGGGGAGGACGGCCAGCCTTGGAGTCCAT
CGTAGCCCAATTGTCCAGGCCCGATCCCGCGTTGGCTGCGTTAACGAATGACCATCTGGTGGCGTTGGCA
TGTCTTGGTGGACGACCCGCGCTCGATGCAGTCAAAAAGGGTCTGCCTCATGCTCCCGCATTGATCAAAA
GAACCAACCGGCGGATTCCCGAGAGAACTTCCCATCGAGTCGCGGGATCC
