>Addgene plasmid #41208 | TAL3034 | addgene partial sequence | sequence record 56009 | JDS-TALEN-F 5'-TAGGGGTCGGTAAACAGTGG-3'
TGCTGACTGTGGCGGGTGAGCTTAGGGGGCCTCCGCTCCAGCTCGACACCGGGCAGCTGCTGAAGATCGC
GAAGAGAGGGGGAGTAACAGCGGTAGAGGCAGTGCACGCCTGGCGCAATGCGCTCACCGGGGCCCCCTTG
AACCTGACCCCAGACCAGGTAGTCGCAATCGCGTCACATGACGGGGGAAAGCAAGCCCTGGAAACCGTGC
AAAGGTTGTTGCCGGTCCTTTGTCAAGACCACGGCCTTACACCGGAGCAAGTCGTGGCCATTGCAAGCAA
TGGGGGTGGCAAACAGGCTCTTGAGACGGTTCAGAGACTTCTCCCAGTTCTCTGTCAAGCCCACGGGCTG
ACTCCCGATCAAGTTGTAGCGATTGCGTCGCATGACGGAGGGAAACAAGCATTGGAGACTGTCCAACGGC
TCCTTCCCGTGTTGTGTCAAGCCCACGGTTTGACGCCTGCACAAGTGGTCGCCATCGCCTCCAATATTGG
CGGTAAGCAGGCGCTGGAAACAGTACAGCGCCTGCTGCCTGTACTGTGCCAGGATCATGGACTGACCCCA
GACCAGGTAGTCGCAATCGCGAACAATAATGGGGGAAAGCAAGCCCTGGAAACCGTGCAAAGGTTGTTGC
CGGTCCTTTGTCAAGACCACGGCCTTACACCGGAGCAAGTCGTGGCCATTGCAAGCAACATCGGTGGCAA
ACAGGCTCTTGAGACGGTTCAGAGACTTCTCCCAGTTCTCTGTCAAGCCCACGGGCTGACTCCCGATCAA
GTTGTAGCGATTGCGTCGCATGACGGAGGGAAACAAGCATTGGAGACTGTCCAACGGCTCCTTCCCGTGT
TGTGTCAAGCCCACGGTTTGACGCCTGCACAAGTGGTCGCCATCGCCTCGAATGGCGGCGGTAAGCAGGC
GCTGGAAACAGTACAGCGCCTGCTGCCTGTACTGTGCCAGGATCATGGACTGACCCCAGAC
