[The description below was written by a language model from this plasmid's Addgene catalogue record.]
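Description:
TAL3034 is a TALEN expression plasmid encoding the left-half nuclease of a pair designed against the zebrafish (D. rerio) bsx gene. It is built on the JDS78 backbone, a roughly 6.4 kb vector listed as a mammalian expression and T7 type, into which an approximately 1.6 kb insert was placed by restriction cloning that destroyed both junction sites. From the record's naming, the fusion architecture and the stated target binding site, this insert is best understood as an engineered TAL effector repeat array that specifies recognition of a site in bsx, rather than the bsx coding sequence itself. The plasmid is maintained in E. coli at high copy under ampicillin selection. No feature table was supplied, so the origin of replication and other backbone elements are not itemised.

The backbone provides an N-terminal 3X FLAG tag and a C-terminal wild-type FokI cleavage domain, so the cloned array is expressed as a tagged TALE–FokI fusion. Because FokI must dimerise to cut, this left monomer is intended to work with a matching right-half TALEN that binds the opposite strand nearby. Together they produce a double-strand break, and error-prone repair of that break can create insertions or deletions that disrupt the gene. Expression in cultured cells is driven by the CMV promoter. The T7 designation implies a T7 promoter for in vitro transcription, which would allow production of mRNA for delivery into embryos, although the record does not describe this use explicitly. The associated publication concerns targeted gene disruption in somatic zebrafish cells, which matches the purpose of the construct. The listed sequencing primers suggest that a BGH polyadenylation region lies downstream of the coding sequence.
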