Addgene plasmid #41208: TAL3034
Depositing lab: Keith Joung. Depositing organization: Massachusetts General Hospital. Publication: Targeted gene disruption in somatic zebrafish cells using engineered TALENs. Sander JD, Cade L, Khayter C, Reyon D, Peterson RT, Joung JK, Yeh JR. Nat Biotechnol. 2011 Aug 5;29(8):697-8. doi: 10.1038/nbt.1934. PubMed 21822241.
Backbone
  Vector backbone: JDS78
  Backbone manufacturer: Addgene plasmid #32290
  Backbone size w/o insert (bp): 6447
  Vector type: Mammalian Expression ; T7
Growth in bacteria
  Bacterial resistance: Ampicillin, 100 μg/mL
  Growth temperature: 37°C
  Growth strain: XL1 Blue
  Copy number: High Copy
Gene/Insert
  Gene/Insert name: ZebrafishCommunity-bsx-Left (alt name: bsx)
  Species: D. rerio (zebrafish)
  Insert size (bp): 1640
  Entrez Gene: bsx
  Promoter: CMV
  Tag / fusion protein: 3X Flag (N terminal on backbone); WT FOKI (C terminal on backbone)
  Cloning method: Restriction Enzyme; 5′ cloning site N/A (destroyed during cloning); 3′ cloning site N/A (destroyed during cloning)
  Sequencing primers: 5′ CMV-F; 3′ BGH-rev
Terms and licenses: Academic/Nonprofit Terms; Industry Terms: Not Available to Industry
Depositor comments: Target binding site: TCTCAGACTCACAGTTAT It is strongly recommended that users perform a diagnostic digest to verify this plasmid prior to use. For example, a double digest of the plasmid with BamHI and KpnI should result in two bands at 2.3kb and 5.8kb.
How to cite: TAL3034 was a gift from Keith Joung (Addgene plasmid # 41208 ; http://n2t.net/addgene:41208 ; RRID:Addgene_41208)
